>Addgene plasmid #157292 | pD649-HAsp-NEGR1-COMP5AP-AviTag-9xHis | depositor full sequence | sequence record 303693 | Full Sequence
TTTCAATATTATTGAAGCATTTATCAGGGTTATTGTCTCATGAGCGGATACATATTTGAATGTATTTAGA
AAAATAAACAAATAGGGGTCAGTGTTACAACCAATTAACCAATTCTGAACATTATCGCGAGCCCATTTAT
ACCTGAATATGGCTCATAACACCCCTTGCTCATGACCAAAATCCCTTAACGTGAGTTACGCGCGCGTCGT
TCCACTGAGCGTCAGACCCCGTAGAAAAGATCAAAGGATCTTCTTGAGATCCTTTTTTTCTGCGCGTAAT
CTGCTGCTTGCAAACAAAAAAACCACCGCTACCAGCGGTGGTTTGTTTGCCGGATCAAGAGCTACCAACT
CTTTTTCCGAAGGTAACTGGCTTCAGCAGAGCGCAGATACCAAATACTGTTCTTCTAGTGTAGCCGTAGT
TAGCCCACCACTTCAAGAACTCTGTAGCACCGCCTACATACCTCGCTCTGCTAATCCTGTTACCAGTGGC
TGCTGCCAGTGGCGATAAGTCGTGTCTTACCGGGTTGGACTCAAGACGATAGTTACCGGATAAGGCGCAG
CGGTCGGGCTGAACGGGGGGTTCGTGCACACAGCCCAGCTTGGAGCGAACGACCTACACCGAACTGAGAT
ACCTACAGCGTGAGCTATGAGAAAGCGCCACGCTTCCCGAAGGGAGAAAGGCGGACAGGTATCCGGTAAG
CGGCAGGGTCGGAACAGGAGAGCGCACGAGGGAGCTTCCAGGGGGAAACGCCTGGTATCTTTATAGTCCT
GTCGGGTTTCGCCACCTCTGACTTGAGCGTCGATTTTTGTGATGCTCGTCAGGGGGGCGGAGCCTATGGA
AAAACGCCAGCAACGCGGCCTTTTTACGGTTCCTGGCCTTTTGCTGGCCTTTTGCTCACATGTTCTTTCC
TGCGTTATCCCCTGATTCTGTGGATAACCGTATTACCGCCTTTGAGTGAGCTGATACCGCTCGCCGCAGC
CGAACGACCGAGCGCAGCGAGTCAGTGAGCGAGGAAGCGGAAGGCGAGAGTAGGGAACTGCCAGGCATCA
AACTAAGCAGAAGGCCCCTGACGGATGGCCTTTTTGCGTTTCTACAAACTCTTTCTGTGTTGTAAAACGA
CGGCCAGTCTTAAGCTCGGGCCCCCTGGGCGGTTCTGATAACGAGTAATCGTTAATCCGCAAATAACGTA
AAAACCCGCTTCGGCGGGTTTTTTTATGGGGGGAGTTTAGGGAAAGAGCATTTGTCAGAATATTTAAGGG
CGCCTGTCACTTTGCTTGATATATGAGAATTATTTAACCTTATAAATGAGAAAAAAGCAACGCACTTTAA
ATAAGATACGTTGCTTTTTCGATTGATGAACACCTATAATTAAACTATTCATCTATTATTTATGATTTTT
TGTATATACAATATTTCTAGTTTGTTAAAGAGAATTAAGAAAATAAATCTCGAAAATAATAAAGGGAAAA
TCAGTTTTTGATATCAAAATTATACATGTCAACGATAATACAAAATATAATACAAACTATAAGATGTTAT
CAGTATTTATTATCATTTAGAATAAATTTTGTGTCGCCCTTAATTGTGAGCGGATAACAATTACGAGCTT
CATGCACAGTGGCGTTGACTCAATATTGGCCATTAGCCATATTATTCATTGGTTATATAGCATAAATCAA
TATTGGCTATTGGCCATTGCATACGTTGTATCTATATCATAATATGTACATTTATATTGGCTCATGTCCA
ATATGACCGCCATGTTGGCATTGATTATTGACTAGTTATTAATAGTAATCAATTACGGGGTCATTAGTTC
ATAGCCCATATATGGAGTTCCGCGTTACATAACTTACGGTAAATGGCCCGCCTGGCTGACCGCCCAACGA
CCCCCGCCCATTGACGTCAATAATGACGTATGTTCCCATAGTAACGCCAATAGGGACTTTCCATTGACGT
CAATGGGTGGAGTATTTACGGTAAACTGCCCACTTGGCAGTACATCAAGTGTATCATATGCCAAGTACGC
CCCCTATTGACGTCAATGACGGTAAATGGCCCGCCTGGCATTATGCCCAGTACATGACCTTATGGGACTT
TCCTACTTGGCAGTACATCTACGTATTAGTCATCGCTATTACCATGGTGATGCGGTTTTGGCAGTACATC
AATGGGCGTGGATAGCGGTTTGACTCACGGGGATTTCCAAGTCTCCACCCCATTGACGTCAATGGGAGTT
TGTTTTGGCACCAAAATCAACGGGACTTTCCAAAATGTCGTAACAACTCCGCCCCATTGACGCAAATGGG
CGGTAGGCGTGTACGGTGGGAGGTCTATATAAGCAGAGCTCGTTTAGTGAACCGTCAGATCGCCTGGAGA
CGCCATCCACGCTGTTTTGACCTCCATAGAAGACACCGGGACCGATCCAGCCTCCGCGGCCGGGAACGGT
GCATTGGAACGCGGATTCCCCGTGCCAAGAGTGACGTAAGTACCGCCTATAGAGTCTATAGGCCCACCCC
CTTGGCTTCGTTAGAACGCGGCTACAATTAATACATAACCTTATGTATCATACACATACGATTTAGGTGA
CACTATAGAATAACATCCACTTTGCCTTTCTCTCCACAGGTGTCCACTCCCAGGTCCAACTGCACCTCGG
TTCTATCGAAAACGCGCCTGCTAGCGCCACCATGAAGACCATCATTGCCCTGAGCTACATCTTCTGCCTG
GTGTTCGCTGCGGCCGCCGTTGATTTTCCTTGGGCCGCTGTGGACAACATGATGGTCCGAAAAGGCGACA
CCGCCGTGCTGAGATGTTATCTGGAAGATGGCGCCAGCAAAGGCGCCTGGCTGAACAGAAGCTCTATCAT
CTTTGCCGGCGGAGACAAGTGGTCCGTCGATCCTAGAGTGTCCATCAGCACCCTGAACAAGCGGGACTAC
AGCCTGCAGATCCAGAACGTGGACGTGACCGACGATGGCCCTTACACCTGTTCTGTGCAGACCCAGCACA
CCCCTAGAACCATGCAGGTCCACCTGACAGTCCAGGTGCCACCTAAGATCTACGACATCAGCAACGACAT
GACCGTGAACGAGGGCACCAATGTGACCCTGACATGTCTGGCCACAGGCAAGCCTGAGCCTAGCATCTCT
TGGAGACACATCAGCCCCAGCGCCAAGCCTTTCGAGAATGGCCAGTACCTGGACATCTACGGCATCACCA
GAGATCAGGCCGGCGAGTATGAGTGCTCTGCCGAGAACGATGTGTCATTCCCCGACGTGCGGAAAGTGAA
GGTGGTGGTCAATTTCGCCCCTACCATTCAAGAGATCAAGAGCGGCACCGTGACACCTGGCAGATCTGGC
CTGATTAGATGTGAAGGTGCTGGCGTGCCACCTCCTGCCTTTGAGTGGTATAAGGGCGAGAAGAAGCTGT
TCAACGGCCAGCAGGGCATCATCATCCAGAACTTCAGCACCCGGTCCATCCTGACCGTGACCAACGTGAC
ACAAGAGCACTTCGGCAACTACACCTGTGTGGCCGCCAACAAGCTGGGCACCACAAATGCTTCCCTGCCT
CTGAATCCTCCTAGCACAGCCCAGTATGGCATCACCGGTGGCGCGCCGGAAGATCAAGTTGATCCAAGAT
TGATTGATGGCAAGGGCGGATCTCTGGAGGTGCTGTTCCAGGGACCAGGCGGAAGCGGCAATCCCGGCGG
CGATCTGGCCCCCCAGATGCTGCGCGAGCTGCAGGAGACCAATGCCGCCCTGCAGGACGTGCGCGAGCTG
CTGCGCCACCGCGTGAAGGAGATCACCTTCCTGAAGAACACCGTGATGGAGTGCGACGCCTGCGGTATGC
AGCCCTCTAGAGGCTCCGGCTCCATCATCCCAGTTGAGGAGGAGAACCCGGACTTCTGGAACCGCGAGGC
AGCCGAGGCCCTGGGTGCCGCCAAGAAGCTGCAGCCTGCACAGACAGCCGCCAAGAACCTCATCATCTTC
CTGGGCGATGGGATGGGGGTGTCTACGGTGACAGCTGCCAGGATCCTAAAAGGGCAGAAGAAGGACAAAC
TGGGGCCTGAGATACCCCTGGCCATGGACCGCTTCCCATATGTGGCTCTGTCCAAGACATACAATGTAGA
CAAACATGTGCCAGACAGTGGAGCCACAGCCACGGCCTACCTGTGCGGGGTCAAGGGCAACTTCCAGACC
ATTGGCTTGAGTGCAGCCGCCCGCTTTAACCAGTGCAACACGACACGCGGCAACGAGGTCATCTCCGTGA
TGAATCGGGCCAAGAAAGCAGGGAAGTCAGTGGGAGTGGTAACCACCACACGAGTGCAGCACGCCTCGCC
AGCCGGCACCTACGCCCACACGGTGAACCGCAACTGGTACTCGGACGCCGACGTGCCTGCCTCGGCCCGC
CAGGAGGGGTGCCAGGACATCGCTACGCAGCTCATCTCCAACATGGACATTGACGTGATCCTAGGTGGAG
GCCGAAAGTACATGTTTCGCATGGGAACCCCAGACCCTGAGTACCCAGATGACTACAGCCAAGGTGGGAC
CAGGCTGGACGGGAAGAATCTGGTGCAGGAATGGCTGGCGAAGCGCCAGGGTGCCCGGTATGTGTGGAAC
CGCACTGAGCTCATGCAGGCTTCCCTGGACCCGTCTGTGACCCATCTCATGGGTCTCTTTGAGCCTGGAG
ACATGAAATACGAGATCCACCGAGACTCCACACTGGACCCCTCCCTGATGGAGATGACAGAGGCTGCCCT
GCGCCTGCTGAGCAGGAACCCCCGCGGCTTCTTCCTCTTCGTGGAGGGTGGTCGCATCGACCATGGTCAT
CATGAAAGCAGGGCTTACCGGGCACTGACTGAGACGATCATGTTCGACGACGCCATTGAGAGGGCGGGCC
AGCTCACCAGCGAGGAGGACACGCTGAGCCTCGTCACTGCCGACCACTCCCACGTCTTCTCCTTCGGAGG
CTACCCCCTGCGAGGGAGCTCCATCTTCGGGCTGGCCCCTGGCAAGGCCCGGGACAGGAAGGCCTACACG
GTCCTCCTATACGGAAACGGTCCAGGCTATGTGCTCAAGGACGGCGCCCGGCCGGATGTTACCGAGAGCG
AGAGCGGGAGCCCCGAGTATCGGCAGCAGTCAGCAGTGCCCCTGGACGAAGAGACCCACGCAGGCGAGGA
CGTGGCGGTGTTCGCGCGCGGCCCGCAGGCGCACCTGGTTCACGGCGTGCAGGAGCAGACCTTCATAGCG
CACGTCATGGCCTTCGCCGCCTGCCTGGAGCCCTACACCGCCTGCGACCTGGCGCCCCCCGCCGGCACCA
CCGACGCCGCGCACCCGGGTGGCGGAGGACTGAACGACATCTTCGAGGCTCAGAAAATCGAATGGCACGA
ACATCACCATCACCATCACCATCACCATTAAGGCCGGCCTGTAGTCACTGGCACAACGCGTTACCCGGTA
AGCCAATCGGGTATACACGGTCGTCATACTGCAGACAGGGTTCTTCTACTTTGCAAGATAGTCTTGAGTA
GTAAAATAAATAGATAGAGAAAATCAGCCTCGACTGTGCCTTCTAGTTGCCAGCCATCTGTTGTTTGCCC
CTCCCCCGTGCCTTCCTTGACCCTGGAAGGTGCCACTCCCACTGTCCTTTCCTAATAAAATGAGGAAATT
GCATCACAACACTCAACCCTATCTCGGTCTATTCTTTTGATTTATAAGGGATTTTGCCGATTTCGGCCTA
TTGGTTAAAAAATGAGCTGATTTAACAAAAATTTAACGCGAATTAATTCTGTGGAATGTGTGTCAGTTAG
GGTGTGGAAAGTCCCCAGGCTCCCCAGCAGGCAGAAGTATGCAAAGCATGCATCTCAATTAGTCAGCAAC
CAGGTGTGGAAAGTCCCCAGGCTCCCCAGCAGGCAGAAGTATGCAAAGCATGCATCTCAATTAGTCAGCA
ACCATAGTCCCGCCCCTAACTCCGCCCATCCCGCCCCTAACTCCGCCCAGTTCCGCCCATTCTCCGCCCC
ATGGCTGACTAATTTTTTTTATTTATGCAGAGGCCGAGGCCGCCTCTGCCTCTGAGCTATTCCAGAAGTA
GTGAGGAGGCTTTTTTGGAGGCCTAGGCTTTTGCAAAAAGCTCCCGGGAGCTTGTATATCCATTTTCGGA
TCTGATCAGCACGTGTTGACAATTAATCATCGGCATAGTATATCGGCATAGTATAATACGACAAGGTGAG
GAACTAAACCATGACCGAGTACAAGCCCACGGTGCGCCTCGCCACCCGCGACGACGTCCCCAGGGCCGTA
CGCACCCTCGCCGCCGCGTTCGCCGACTACCCCGCCACGCGCCACACCGTCGATCCGGACCGCCACATCG
AGCGGGTCACCGAGCTGCAAGAACTCTTCCTCACGCGCGTCGGGCTCGACATCGGCAAGGTGTGGGTCGC
GGACGACGGCGCCGCGGTGGCGGTCTGGACCACGCCGGAGAGCGTCGAAGCGGGGGCGGTGTTCGCCGAG
ATCGGCCCGCGCATGGCCGAGTTGAGCGGTTCCCGGCTGGCCGCGCAGCAACAGATGGAAGGCCTCCTGG
CGCCGCACCGGCCCAAGGAGCCCGCGTGGTTCCTGGCCACCGTCGGCGTCTCGCCCGACCACCAGGGCAA
GGGTCTGGGCAGCGCCGTCGTGCTCCCCGGAGTGGAGGCGGCCGAGCGCGCCGGGGTGCCCGCCTTCCTG
GAGACATCCGCGCCCCGCAACCTCCCCTTCTACGAGCGGCTCGGCTTCACCGTCACCGCCGACGTCGAGG
TGCCCGAAGGACCGCGCACCTGGTGCATGACCCGCAAGCCCGGTGCCTGACACGTGCTACGAGATTTCGA
TTCCACCGCCGCCTTCTATGAAAGGTTGGGCTTCGGAATCGTTTTCCGGGACGCCGGCTGGATGATCCTC
CAGCGCGGGGATCTCATGCTGGAGTTCTTCGCCCACCCCAACTTGTTTATTGCAGCTTATAATGGTTACA
AATAAAGCAATAGCATCACAAATTTCACAAATAAAGCATTTTTTTCACTGCATTCTAGTTGTGGTTTGTC
CAAACTCATCAATGTATCTTATCATGTCTGTATACCGTCGACCTCTAGCTAGAGCTTGGCGTAATCATGG
TCATTACCAATGCTTAATCAGTGAGGCACCTATCTCAGCGATCTGTCTATTTCGTTCATCCATAGTTGCC
TGACTCCCCGTCGTGTAGATAACTACGATACGGGAGGGCTTACCATCTGGCCCCAGCGCTGCGATGATAC
CGCGAGAACCACGCTCACCGGCTCCGGATTTATCAGCAATAAACCAGCCAGCCGGAAGGGCCGAGCGCAG
AAGTGGTCCTGCAACTTTATCCGCCTCCATCCAGTCTATTAATTGTTGCCGGGAAGCTAGAGTAAGTAGT
TCGCCAGTTAATAGTTTGCGCAACGTTGTTGCCATCGCTACAGGCATCGTGGTGTCACGCTCGTCGTTTG
GTATGGCTTCATTCAGCTCCGGTTCCCAACGATCAAGGCGAGTTACATGATCCCCCATGTTGTGCAAAAA
AGCGGTTAGCTCCTTCGGTCCTCCGATCGTTGTCAGAAGTAAGTTGGCCGCAGTGTTATCACTCATGGTT
ATGGCAGCACTGCATAATTCTCTTACTGTCATGCCATCCGTAAGATGCTTTTCTGTGACTGGTGAGTACT
CAACCAAGTCATTCTGAGAATAGTGTATGCGGCGACCGAGTTGCTCTTGCCCGGCGTCAATACGGGATAA
TACCGCGCCACATAGCAGAACTTTAAAAGTGCTCATCATTGGAAAACGTTCTTCGGGGCGAAAACTCTCA
AGGATCTTACCGCTGTTGAGATCCAGTTCGATGTAACCCACTCGTGCACCCAACTGATCTTCAGCATCTT
TTACTTTCACCAGCGTTTCTGGGTGAGCAAAAACAGGAAGGCAAAATGCCGCAAAAAAGGGAATAAGGGC
GACACGGAAATGTTGAATACTCATATTCTTCCTT
Features (pLannotate 1.2.2; 24 found; start..end, strand, type, name):
    119..143     -  CDS            KanR (fragment): aminoglycoside phosphotransferase; aph(3')-Ia; confers resistance to kanamycin
    254..842     +  rep_origin     ori: high-copy-number ColE1/pMB1/pBR322/pUC origin of replication
   1067..1084    +  terminator     rrnB T2 terminator (fragment): transcription terminator T2 from the E. coli rrnB gene
   1109..1128    -  CDS            lacZα (fragment): LacZα fragment of β-galactosidase; lacZ fragment
   1584..1600    +  protein_bind   lac operator: The lac repressor binds to the lac operator to inhibit transcription in E. coli. This inhibition can be relieved by adding lactose or isopropyl-β-D-thiogalactopyranoside (IPTG). lac repressor encoded by lacI
   1843..2146    +  enhancer       CMV enhancer: human cytomegalovirus immediate early enhancer
   2147..2350    +  promoter       CMV promoter: human cytomegalovirus (CMV) immediate early promoter
   2486..2529    +  intron         CMV intron (fragment): modified intron A from human cytomegalovirus
   2581..2599    +  promoter       SP6 promoter: promoter for bacteriophage SP6 RNA polymerase
   2603..2640    +  CDS            IgH signal sequence (fragment): signal sequence from the mouse immunoglobulin heavy chain variable region
   2704..3615    +  CDS            Negr1 (fragment): NEGR1_RAT - Experimental evidence at protein level: Swiss-Prot protein existence level 1. May be involved in cell-adhesion. May function as a trans- neural growth-promoting factor in regenerative axon sprouting in the mammalian brain (By similarity). From Rattus norvegicus (Rat).
   3706..3885    +  CDS            Comp (fragment): COMP_RAT - Experimental evidence at protein level: Swiss-Prot protein existence level 1. May play a role in the structural integrity of cartilage via its interaction with other extracellular matrix proteins such as the collagens and fibronectin. Can mediate the interaction of chondrocytes with the cartilage extracellular matrix through interaction with cell surface integrin receptors. Could play a role in the pathogenesis of osteoarthritis. Potent suppressor of apoptosis in both primary chondrocytes and transformed cells. Suppresses apoptosis by blocking the activation of caspase-3 and by indu
   3873..5325    +  CDS            SEAP (fragment): secreted alkaline phosphatase from human placenta The natural enzyme has a C-terminal transmembrane sequence that is replaced by a GPI anchor.
   5350..5391    +  CDS            AviTag™ (fragment): peptide tag that allows for enzymatic biotinylation
   5395..5418    +  CDS            8xHis: 8xHis affinity tag
   5564..5675    +  polyA_signal   bGH poly(A) signal: bovine growth hormone polyadenylation signal
   5676..5784    +  rep_origin     f1 ori (fragment): f1 bacteriophage origin of replication; arrow indicates direction of (+) strand synthesis
   5798..6127    +  promoter       SV40 promoter: SV40 enhancer and early promoter
   6175..6222    +  promoter       EM7 promoter: synthetic bacterial promoter&nbsp
   6241..6840    +  CDS            PuroR (fragment): puromycin N-acetyltransferase; pac from Streptomyces; confers resistance to puromycin
   6850..6975    +  CDS            ble (fragment): BLE_KLEPN - Experimental evidence at protein level: Swiss-Prot protein existence level 1. Binding protein with a strong affinity to the bleomycin family of antibiotics. Binds to CL990; an antimitotic-antibiotic compound. From Klebsiella pneumoniae.
   6970..7091    +  polyA_signal   SV40 poly(A) signal: SV40 polyadenylation signal
   7144..8004    -  CDS            AmpR: β-lactamase; bla; confers resistance to ampicillin, carbenicillin, and related antibiotics
   8007..89      -  promoter       AmpR promoter (fragment) (across the origin): bla
