[The description below was written by a language model from this plasmid's Addgene catalogue record and pLannotate feature annotations shown in this document.]
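Description:
pD649-HAsp-NEGR1-COMP5AP-AviTag-9xHis is a mammalian expression plasmid (about 8.0 kb in the deposited sequence) built on the pD649 backbone to produce a secreted, multimerised form of the extracellular domain of human NEGR1, an IgLON-family immunoglobulin superfamily cell-surface protein. It is propagated in E. coli through a high-copy ColE1/pUC-type origin with ampicillin selection from a β-lactamase gene. The backbone also carries an SV40 promoter/EM7 promoter cassette driving a puromycin N-acetyltransferase gene with an SV40 poly(A) signal, which could allow puromycin selection in mammalian cells. Short annotated fragments of KanR, lacZα, ble and the f1 origin appear to be non-functional remnants.

Expression is driven by the CMV enhancer and promoter, followed by a portion of CMV intron A and an SP6 promoter, and terminated by the bGH polyadenylation signal. The open reading frame begins with a signal peptide: the plasmid name indicates an HA signal peptide, although the automated annotation gives only a partial match to a mouse IgH signal sequence. Next comes the 861 bp NEGR1 ectodomain, cloned between retained NotI and AscI sites; the annotation tool labels it by its rat orthologue, but the catalogue records it as human. Downstream, in frame on the backbone, are the coiled-coil region of cartilage oligomeric matrix protein (COMP), which assembles the fusion into pentamers, human placental alkaline phosphatase as an enzymatic reporter, an AviTag for site-specific enzymatic biotinylation, and a polyhistidine tag for affinity purification.

The resulting high-avidity, AP-tagged "prey" protein is secreted into the culture medium and suits detection of weak extracellular protein–protein interactions, as in the associated human IgSF interactome screen. The depositor notes that some plasmids in this collection may carry an IS4-like transposase insertion upstream of the CMV promoter.
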