Addgene plasmid #157292: pD649-HAsp-NEGR1-COMP5AP-AviTag-9xHis
Purpose: Mammalian expression of cell-surface protein extracellular domain fused to COMP5AP-AviTag-9xHis. Protein is secreted from cells.
Depositing lab: Chris Garcia. Depositing organization: Stanford University. Publication: A Human IgSF Cell-Surface Interactome Reveals a Complex Network of Protein-Protein Interactions. Wojtowicz WM, Vielmetter J, Fernandes RA, Siepe DH, Eastman CL, Chisholm GB, Cox S, Klock H, Anderson PW, Rue SM, Miller JJ, Glaser SM, Bragstad ML, Vance J, Lam AW, Lesley SA, Zinn K, Garcia KC. Cell. 2020 Aug 20;182(4):1027-1043.e17. doi: 10.1016/j.cell.2020.07.025. PubMed 32822567.
Backbone
  Vector backbone: pD649
  Backbone size w/o insert (bp): 7153
  Vector type: Mammalian Expression
Growth in bacteria
  Bacterial resistance: Ampicillin, 100 μg/mL
  Growth temperature: 37°C
  Growth strain: DH5alpha
  Copy number: High Copy
Gene/Insert
  Gene/Insert name: NEGR1
  Species: H. sapiens (human)
  Insert size (bp): 861
  Entrez Gene: NEGR1 (a.k.a. Ntra, KILON, IGLON4, DMML2433, MGC46680)
  Promoter: CMV/SP6
  Tag / fusion protein: COMP5AP-AviTag-9xHis (C terminal on backbone)
  Cloning method: Restriction Enzyme; 5′ cloning site GCGGCCGC (not destroyed); 3′ cloning site GGCGCGCC (not destroyed)
  Sequencing primers: 5′ ATTTAGGTGACACTATAG; 3′ CGTCGCACTCCATCACGGTG
Resource information
  A portion of this plasmid was derived from a plasmid made by: synthesis by ThermoFisher
Terms and licenses: Academic/Nonprofit Terms; Industry Terms: Not Available to Industry
Depositor comments: Some plasmids in this collection may have an IS4-like element ISVsa5 family transposase upstream of the CMV promoter.
How to cite: pD649-HAsp-NEGR1-COMP5AP-AviTag-9xHis was a gift from Chris Garcia (Addgene plasmid # 157292 ; http://n2t.net/addgene:157292 ; RRID:Addgene_157292)
