>Addgene plasmid #157292 | pD649-HAsp-NEGR1-COMP5AP-AviTag-9xHis | depositor partial sequence | sequence record 303694 | insert (extracellular domain)
GTTGATTTTCCTTGGGCCGCTGTGGACAACATGATGGTCCGAAAAGGCGACACCGCCGTGCTGAGATGTT
ATCTGGAAGATGGCGCCAGCAAAGGCGCCTGGCTGAACAGAAGCTCTATCATCTTTGCCGGCGGAGACAA
GTGGTCCGTCGATCCTAGAGTGTCCATCAGCACCCTGAACAAGCGGGACTACAGCCTGCAGATCCAGAAC
GTGGACGTGACCGACGATGGCCCTTACACCTGTTCTGTGCAGACCCAGCACACCCCTAGAACCATGCAGG
TCCACCTGACAGTCCAGGTGCCACCTAAGATCTACGACATCAGCAACGACATGACCGTGAACGAGGGCAC
CAATGTGACCCTGACATGTCTGGCCACAGGCAAGCCTGAGCCTAGCATCTCTTGGAGACACATCAGCCCC
AGCGCCAAGCCTTTCGAGAATGGCCAGTACCTGGACATCTACGGCATCACCAGAGATCAGGCCGGCGAGT
ATGAGTGCTCTGCCGAGAACGATGTGTCATTCCCCGACGTGCGGAAAGTGAAGGTGGTGGTCAATTTCGC
CCCTACCATTCAAGAGATCAAGAGCGGCACCGTGACACCTGGCAGATCTGGCCTGATTAGATGTGAAGGT
GCTGGCGTGCCACCTCCTGCCTTTGAGTGGTATAAGGGCGAGAAGAAGCTGTTCAACGGCCAGCAGGGCA
TCATCATCCAGAACTTCAGCACCCGGTCCATCCTGACCGTGACCAACGTGACACAAGAGCACTTCGGCAA
CTACACCTGTGTGGCCGCCAACAAGCTGGGCACCACAAATGCTTCCCTGCCTCTGAATCCTCCTAGCACA
GCCCAGTATGGCATCACCGGT
